Addgene plasmid #202719: pLenti-CMV-Myr-Pink Flamindo-p2a-EGFP-bPAC-CAAX
Purpose: Mammalian co-expression of membrane-bound Pink Flamindo and membrane-bound bPAC for cAMP perturbation and imaging
Depositing lab: Adam Cohen. Depositing organization: Harvard University. Publication: All-optical mapping of cAMP transport reveals rules of sub-cellular localization. Xiang KM, Park P, Koren SA, Hayward RF, Cohen AE. bioRxiv 2023 10.1101/2023.06.27.546633.
Backbone
  Vector backbone: pLenti
  Backbone size w/o insert (bp): 8538
  Total vector size (bp): 11694
  Vector type: Mammalian Expression, Lentiviral
Growth in bacteria
  Bacterial resistance: Ampicillin, 100 μg/mL
  Growth temperature: 30°C
  Growth strain: NEB Stable
  Copy number: High Copy
Gene/Insert 1
  Gene/Insert name: Myr-Pink Flamindo
  Species: Synthetic
  Insert size (bp): 1221
  Promoter: CMV
  Cloning method: Gibson Cloning
  Sequencing primers: 5′ agaagacaccgactctagaggatc; 3′ aagttcgtggctccggagcCCTTGTACAGCTCGTCCATGC
Gene/Insert 2
  Gene/Insert name: EGFP-bPAC-CAAX
  Species: Synthetic; Beggiatoa sp.
  Insert size (bp): 1869
  Cloning method: Gibson Cloning
  Sequencing primers: 5′ tggaagaaaaccccggtcccGTGAGCAAGGGCGAGGAG; 3′ tatcgataagcttgatatcgaattcTCACATAATTACACACTTTGTC
Terms and licenses: Academic/Nonprofit Terms; Industry Terms: Not Available to Industry
How to cite: pLenti-CMV-Myr-Pink Flamindo-p2a-EGFP-bPAC-CAAX was a gift from Adam Cohen (Addgene plasmid # 202719 ; http://n2t.net/addgene:202719 ; RRID:Addgene_202719)
