[The description below was written by a language model from this plasmid's Addgene catalogue record and pLannotate feature annotations shown in this document.]
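Description:
pLenti-CMV-Myr-Pink Flamindo-p2a-EGFP-bPAC-CAAX is an 11.7 kb HIV-1-based lentiviral transfer plasmid for mammalian expression, built on a pLenti backbone. It is maintained in E. coli through a high-copy ColE1/pUC-type origin with ampicillin resistance. The backbone also carries an f1 origin and an SV40/EM7-driven bleomycin/Zeocin resistance cassette that lies outside the LTR-flanked region. The viral portion has a CMV enhancer/promoter fused to a truncated 5' LTR, which drives genomic RNA production in packaging cells. This is followed by the Ψ packaging signal with a gag fragment, the RRE for Rev-dependent nuclear export, cPPT/CTS, WPRE to boost transcript expression, a truncated 3' LTR and a bGH polyadenylation signal.

Between cPPT and WPRE, an internal CMV promoter drives a single bicistronic open reading frame. The first part is Myr-Pink Flamindo, a red fluorescent cAMP indicator. The annotation tool detects it as mApple/PAmCherry-like red fluorescent protein fragments flanking a cAMP-binding segment of mouse Epac1 (Rapgef3). The Myr in its name denotes a myristoylation signal for membrane anchoring. A P2A ribosomal-skipping peptide separates it from EGFP-bPAC-CAAX, in which EGFP is fused to the photoactivated adenylyl cyclase from Beggiatoa and ends in a K-Ras-derived CAAX membrane-targeting motif. The bPAC coding region itself falls in an unannotated gap of the feature table between EGFP and the K-Ras fragment.

Both proteins are thus produced from one transcript and targeted to the membrane. Light-driven bPAC activity generates cAMP while Pink Flamindo reports it, and EGFP marks the location of the cyclase. According to the record, the construct is used for combined optical perturbation and imaging of cAMP in mammalian cells.
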