Features (pLannotate 1.2.2; 36 found; start..end, strand, type, name):
     31..83      -  misc_feature   bom (fragment): basis of mobility region from pBR322
    238..617     +  enhancer       CMV enhancer: human cytomegalovirus immediate early enhancer
    618..817     +  promoter       CMV promoter: human cytomegalovirus (CMV) immediate early promoter
    835..1015    +  LTR            5' LTR (truncated): truncated 5' long terminal repeat (LTR) from HIV-1
   1062..1187    +  misc_feature   HIV-1 Ψ: packaging signal of human immunodeficiency virus type 1
   1171..1534    +  CDS            HIV-1 gag (fragment): gag protein from human immunodeficiency virus 1; gag
   1680..1913    +  misc_feature   RRE: The Rev response element (RRE) of HIV-1 allows for Rev-dependent mRNA export from the nucleus to the cytoplasm.
   2290..2390    +  CDS            Rev (fragment): human immunodeficiency virus 1 (HIV-1) Rev protein; rev; enhances nuclear export of unspliced and incompletely spliced viral mRNAs
   2440..2557    +  misc_feature   cPPT/CTS: central polypurine tract and central termination sequence of HIV-1
   2616..2919    +  enhancer       CMV enhancer: human cytomegalovirus immediate early enhancer
   2920..3123    +  promoter       CMV promoter: human cytomegalovirus (CMV) immediate early promoter
   3257..3736    +  CDS            PAmCherry2 (fragment): PAmCherry2 is a photoactivatable red fluorescent protein published in 2009, derived from Discosoma sp.. It is reported to be a rapidly-maturing monomer with high acid sensitivity.
   3722..4177    +  CDS            Rapgef3 (fragment): RPGF3_MOUSE - Also known as Epac, Epac1. Experimental evidence at protein level: Swiss-Prot protein existence level 1. Guanine nucleotide exchange factor (GEF) for RAP1A and RAP2A small GTPases that is activated by binding cAMP. Through simultaneous binding of PDE3B to RAPGEF3 and PIK3R6 is assembled in a signaling complex in which it activates the PI3K gamma complex and which is involved in angiogenesis. Plays a role in the modulation of the cAMP- induced dynamic control of endothelial barrier function through a pathway that is independent on Rho-mediated signaling. Required for the actin rea
   4175..4426    +  CDS            mApple (fragment): photostable monomeric derivative of DsRed (Shaner et al., 2008) mammalian codon-optimized
   4436..4491    +  CDS            P2A (fragment): 2A peptide from porcine teschovirus-1 polyprotein Eukaryotic ribosomes fail to insert a peptide bond between the Gly and Pro residues, yielding separate polypeptides.
   4493..5206    +  CDS            EGFP: EGFP is a basic (constitutively fluorescent) green fluorescent protein published in 1996, derived from Aequorea victoria. It is reported to be a rapidly-maturing weak dimer with moderate acid sensitivity.
   6313..6359    +  CDS            K-Ras (fragment): human small GTPase proto-oncoprotein
   6362..6386    +  misc_feature   MCS (fragment): pBluescript multiple cloning site
   6386..6974    +  misc_feature   WPRE: woodchuck hepatitis virus posttranscriptional regulatory element
   6911..7492    +  CDS            nef (fragment): NEF_HV1H2 - Experimental evidence at protein level: Swiss-Prot protein existence level 1. Extracellular Nef protein targets CD4(+) T-lymphocytes for apoptosis by interacting with CXCR4 surface receptors. From Human immunodeficiency virus type 1 group M subtype B (isolate HXB2) (HIV-1).
   7499..7679    +  LTR            5' LTR (truncated): truncated 5' long terminal repeat (LTR) from HIV-1
   7711..7935    +  polyA_signal   bGH poly(A) signal: bovine growth hormone polyadenylation signal
   7939..7960    +  promoter       SV40 promoter (fragment): SV40 enhancer and early promoter
   7981..8409    +  rep_origin     f1 ori (sequence partly withheld): f1 bacteriophage origin of replication; arrow indicates direction of (+) strand synthesis
   8423..8752    +  promoter       SV40 promoter: SV40 enhancer and early promoter
   8800..8847    +  promoter       EM7 promoter: synthetic bacterial promoter&nbsp
   8866..9240    +  CDS            BleoR: antibiotic-binding protein; Sh ble from Streptoalloteichus hindustanus; confers resistance to bleomycin, phleomycin, and Zeocin™
   9250..9375    +  CDS            ble (fragment): BLE_KLEPN - Experimental evidence at protein level: Swiss-Prot protein existence level 1. Binding protein with a strong affinity to the bleomycin family of antibiotics. Binds to CL990; an antimitotic-antibiotic compound. From Klebsiella pneumoniae.
   9370..9491    +  polyA_signal   SV40 poly(A) signal: SV40 polyadenylation signal
   9562..9584    -  protein_bind   lac operator (fragment): The lac repressor binds to the lac operator to inhibit transcription in E. coli. This inhibition can be relieved by adding lactose or isopropyl-β-D-thiogalactopyranoside (IPTG). lac repressor encoded by lacI
   9588..9618    -  promoter       lac promoter: promoter for the E. coli lac operon
   9633..9654    -  protein_bind   CAP binding site: CAP binding activates transcription in the presence of cAMP. E. coli catabolite activator protein
   9667..9759    -  CDS            lacI (fragment): lac repressor; lacI; The lac repressor binds to the lac operator to inhibit transcription in E. coli. This inhibition can be relieved by adding lactose or isopropyl-β-D-thiogalactopyranoside (IPTG).
   9942..10530   -  rep_origin     ori: high-copy-number ColE1/pMB1/pBR322/pUC origin of replication
  10701..11561   -  CDS            AmpR: β-lactamase; bla; confers resistance to ampicillin, carbenicillin, and related antibiotics
  11562..11666   -  promoter       AmpR promoter: bla
>Addgene plasmid #202719 | pLenti-CMV-Myr-Pink Flamindo-p2a-EGFP-bPAC-CAAX | addgene full sequence | sequence record 402860 | Addgene NGS Result
GTCGACGGATCGGGAGATCTCCCGATCCCCTATGGTGCACTCTCAGTACAATCTGCTCTGATGCCGCATA
GTTAAGCCAGTATCTGCTCCCTGCTTGTGTGTTGGAGGTCGCTGAGTAGTGCGCGAGCAAAATTTAAGCT
ACAACAAGGCAAGGCTTGACCGACAATTGCATGAAGAATCTGCTTAGGGTTAGGCGTTTTGCGCTGCTTC
GCGATGTACGGGCCAGATATACGCGTTGACATTGATTATTGACTAGTTATTAATAGTAATCAATTACGGG
GTCATTAGTTCATAGCCCATATATGGAGTTCCGCGTTACATAACTTACGGTAAATGGCCCGCCTGGCTGA
CCGCCCAACGACCCCCGCCCATTGACGTCAATAATGACGTATGTTCCCATAGTAACGCCAATAGGGACTT
TCCATTGACGTCAATGGGTGGAGTATTTACGGTAAACTGCCCACTTGGCAGTACATCAAGTGTATCATAT
GCCAAGTACGCCCCCTATTGACGTCAATGACGGTAAATGGCCCGCCTGGCATTATGCCCAGTACATGACC
TTATGGGACKTTCCTACTTGGCAGTACATCKACGTATTAGTCATCGCTATTACCATGGTGATGCGGTTTT
GGCAGTACATCAATGGGCGTGGATAGCGGTTTGACTCACGGGGATTTCCAAGTCTCCACCCCATTGACGT
CAATGGGAGTTTGTTTTGGCACCAAAATCAACGGGACTTTCCAAAATGTCGTAACAACTCCGCCCCATTG
ACGCAAATGGGCGGTAGGCGTGTACGGTGGGAGGTCTATATAAGCAGCGCGTTTTGCCTGTACTGGGTCT
CTCTGGTTAGACCAGATCTGAGCCTGGGAGCTCTCTGGCTAACTAGGGAACCCACTGCTTAAGCCTCAAT
AAAGCTTGCCTTGAGTGCTTCAAGTAGTGTGTGCCCGTCTGTTGTGTGACTCTGGTAACTAGAGATCCCT
CAGACCCTTTTAGTCAGTGTGGAAAATCTCTAGCAGTGGCGCCCGAACAGGGACTTGAAAGCGAAAGGGA
AACCAGAGGAGCTCTCTCGACGCAGGACTCGGCTTGCTGAAGCGCGCACGGCAAGAGGCGAGGGGCGGCG
ACTGGTGAGTACGCCAAAAATTTTGACTAGCGGAGGCTAGAAGGAGAGAGATGGGTGCGAGAGCGTCAGT
ATTAAGCGGGGGAGAATTAGATCGCGATGGGAAAAAATTCGGTTAAGGCCAGGGGGAAAGAAAAAATATA
AATTAAAACATATAGTATGGGCAAGCAGGGAGCTAGAACGATTCGCAGTTAATCCTGGCCTGTTAGAAAC
ATCAGAAGGCTGTAGACAAATACTGGGACAGCTACAACCATCCCTTCAGACAGGATCAGAAGAACTTAGA
TCATTATATAATACAGTAGCAACCCTCTATTGTGTGCATCAAAGGATAGAGATAAAAGACACCAAGGAAG
CTTTAGACAAGATAGAGGAAGAGCAAAACAAAAGTAAGACCACCGCACAGCAAGCGGCCGCTGATCTTCA
GACCTGGAGGAGGAGATATGAGGGACAATTGGAGAAGTGAATTATATAAATATAAAGTAGTAAAAATTGA
ACCATTAGGAGTAGCACCCACCAAGGCAAAGAGAAGAGTGGTGCAGAGAGAAAAAAGAGCAGTGGGAATA
GGAGCTTTGTTCCTTGGGTTCTTGGGAGCAGCAGGAAGCACTATGGGCGCAGCGTCAATGACGCTGACGG
TACAGGCCAGACAATTATTGTCTGGTATAGTGCAGCAGCAGAACAATTTGCTGAGGGCTATTGAGGCGCA
ACAGCATCTGTTGCAACTCACAGTCTGGGGCATCAAGCAGCTCCAGGCAAGAATCCTGGCTGTGGAAAGA
TACCTAAAGGATCAACAGCTCCTGGGGATTTGGGGTTGCTCTGGAAAACTCATTTGCACCACTGCTGTGC
CTTGGAATGCTAGTTGGAGTAATAAATCTCTGGAACAGATTTGGAATCACACGACCTGGATGGAGTGGGA
CAGAGAAATTAACAATTACACAAGCTTAATACACTCCTTAATTGAAGAATCGCAAAACCAGCAAGAAAAG
AATGAACAAGAATTATTGGAATTAGATAAATGGGCAAGTTTGTGGAATTGGTTTAACATAACAAATTGGC
TGTGGTATATAAAATTATTCATAATGATAGTAGGAGGCTTGGTAGGTTTAAGAATAGTTTTTGCTGTACT
TTCTATAGTGAATAGAGTTAGGCAGGGATATTCACCATTATCGTTTCAGACCCACCTCCCAACCCCGAGG
GGACCCGACAGGCCCGAAGGAATAGAAGAAGAAGGTGGAGAGAGAGACAGAGACAGATCCATTCGATTAG
TGAACGGATCGGCACTGCGTGCGCCAATTCTGCAGACAAATGGCAGTATTCATCCACAATTTTAAAAGAA
AAGGGGGGATTGGGGGGTACAGTGCAGGGGAAAGAATAGTAGACATAATAGCAACAGACATACAAACTAA
AGAATTACAAAAACAAATTACAAAAATTCAAAATTTTCGGGTTTATTACAGGGACAGCAGAGATCCAGTT
TGGTTAATTAAGCTTGGGAGTTCCGCGTTACATAACTTACGGTAAATGGCCCGCCTGGCTGACCGCCCAA
CGACCCCCGCCCATTGACGTCAATAATGACGTATGTTCCCATAGTAACGCCAATAGGGACTTTCCATTGA
CGTCAATGGGTGGAGYATTTACGGTAAACTGCCCACTTGGCAGTACATCAAGTGTATCATATGCCAAGTA
CGCCCCCTATTGACGTCAATGACGGTAAATGGCCCGCCTGGCATTATGCCCAGTACATGACCTTATGGGA
CTTTCCTACTTGGCAGTACATCTACGTATTAGTCATCGCTATTACCATGGTGATGCGGTTTTGGCAGTAC
ATCAATGGGCGTGGATAGCGGTTTGACTCACGGGGATTTCCAAGTCTCCACCCCATTGACGTCAATGGGA
GTTTGTTTTGGCACCAAAATCAACGGGACTTTCCAAAATGTCGTAACAACTCCGCCCCATTGACGCAAAT
GGGCGGTAGGCGTGTACGGTGGGAGGTCTATATAAGCAGAGCTCGTTTAGTGAACCGTCAGATCGCCTGG
AGACGCCATCCACGCTGTTTTGACCTCCATAGAAGACACCGACTCTAGAGGATCCATGGGCTGTGTGCAG
TGTAAGGACAAGGAGGCTACCAAGCTGACAGGAGGCCTGGTGAGCAAGGGCGAGGAGGATAACATGGCCA
TCATCAAGGAGTTCATGCGCTTCAAGGTGCACATGGAGGGCTCCGTGAACGGCCACGAGTTCGAGATCGA
GGGCGAGGGCGAGGGCCGCCCCTACGAGGCCTTTCAGACCGCTAAGCTGAAGGTGACCAAGGGTGGCCCC
CTGCCCTTCGCCTGGGACATCCTGTCCCCTCAGTTCATGTACGGCTCCAAGGCCTACATTAAGCACCCAG
CCGACATCCCCGACTACTTCAAGCTGTCCTTCCCCGAGGGCTTCAGGTGGGAGCGCGTGATGAACTTCGA
GGACGGCGGCATTATTCACGTTAACCAGGACTCCTCCCTGCAGGACGGCGTATTCATCTACAAGGTGAAG
CTGCGCGGCACCAACTTCCCCCCCGACGGCCCCGTAATGCAGAAGAAGACCATGGGCTGGGAGCAGTGGC
GCGATCCTCCTCTCCTGTCCCAGCGAGGGCCTGATGCCCTACTCACCGTGGCGCTCCGGAAGCCCCCAGG
TCAGCGTACGGATGAAGAACTGGACCTGATCTTTGAAGAGCTGCTGCATATCAAGGCGGTGGCACACCTT
TCTAACTCGGTGAAGCGGGAACTAGCTGCTGTTCTGCTCTTTGAACCACACAGCAAGGCAGGAACTGTGT
TGTTCAGCCAGGGGGACAAGGGTACCTCGTGGTACATTATCTGGAAGGGATCTGTCAATGTGGTGACCCA
TGGCAAGGGGCTGGTGACCACGTTGCACGAGGGAGATGACTTTGGACAGCTGGCTCTGGTGAACGACGCA
CCTCGGGCAGCCACCATCATCCTTCGAGAAAATAACTGTCACTTTCTGCGTGTGGACAAGCAGGACTTCA
ACCGCATCATCAAGGATGTGGAATTTAAAGTGGAGACTGTTGATGAGCGGATGTACCCCGAGGACGGCGC
CCTGAAGAGCGAGATCAAGAAGGGGCTGAGGCTGAAGGACGGCGGCCACTACGCCGCCGAGGTCAAGACC
ACCTACAAGGCCAAGAAGCCCGTGCAGCTGCCCGGCGCCTACATCGTCGACATCAAGTTGGACATCGTGT
CCCACAACGAGGACTACACCATCGTGGAACAGTGCGAACGCGCCGAGGGCCGCCACTCCACCGGCGGCAT
GGACGAGCTGTACAAGGGCTCCGGAGCCACGAACTTCTCTCTGTTAAAGCAAGCAGGAGACGTGGAAGAA
AACCCCGGTCCCGTGAGCAAGGGCGAGGAGCTGTTCACCGGGGTGGTGCCCATCCTGGTCGAGCTGGACG
GCGACGTAAACGGCCACAAGTTCAGCGTGTCCGGCGAGGGCGAGGGCGATGCCACCTACGGCAAGCTGAC
CCTGAAGTTCATCTGCACCACCGGCAAGCTGCCCGTGCCCTGGCCCACCCTCGTGACCACCCTGACCTAC
GGCGTGCAGTGCTTCAGCCGCTACCCCGACCACATGAAGCAGCACGACTTCTTCAAGTCCGCCATGCCCG
AAGGCTACGTCCAGGAGCGCACCATCTTCTTCAAGGACGACGGCAACTACAAGACCCGCGCCGAGGTGAA
GTTCGAGGGCGACACCCTGGTGAACCGCATCGAGCTGAAGGGCATCGACTTCAAGGAGGACGGCAACATC
CTGGGGCACAAGCTGGAGTACAACTACAACAGCCACAACGTCTATATCATGGCCGACAAGCAGAAGAACG
GCATCAAGGTGAACTTCAAGATCCGCCACAACATCGAGGACGGCAGCGTGCAGCTCGCCGACCACTACCA
GCAGAACACCCCCATCGGCGACGGCCCCGTGCTGCTGCCCGACAACCACTACCTGAGCACCCAGTCCGCC
CTGAGCAAAGACCCCAACGAGAAGCGCGATCACATGGTCCTGCTGGAGTTCGTGACCGCCGCCGGGATCA
CTCTCGGCATGGACGAGCTGTACAAGGGTGGTTCTGGTATGAAGCGGCTGGTGTACATCAGCAAGATCAG
CGGCCACCTGAGCCTGGAAGAGATCCAGCGGATCGGCAAGGTGTCCATCAAGAACAACCAGCGGGACAAC
ATCACCGGCGTGCTGCTGTACCTGCAGGGCCTGTTCTTCCAGATCCTGGAAGGCGAGAACGAGAAGGTGG
ACAAGCTGTACAAGAAAATCCTGGTGGACGACCGGCACACCAACATCCTGTGCCTGAAAACCGAGTACGA
CATCACCGACCGGATGTTCCCCAACTGGGCCATGAAAACCATCAACCTGAACGAGAACAGCGAGCTGATG
ATCCAGCCCATCAAGAGCCTGCTGCAGACCATCACCCAGAGCCACCGGGTGCTGGAAAAGTACATGCCCG
CCAGAGTGATCTACCTGATCAACCAGGGCATCAACCCCCTGACCGTGGAGCCCCAGCTGGTCGAGAAGAT
CATCTTCTTCAGCGACATCCTGGCCTTCAGCACCCTGACCGAGAAGCTGCCCGTGAACGAGGTGGTCATC
CTGGTCAACCGGTACTTCAGCATCTGCACCCGGATCATCAGCGCCTACGGCGGCGAAGTGACCAAGTTCA
TCGGCGACTGCGTGATGGCCAGCTTCACCAAAGAGCAGGGCGACGCCGCCATCCGGACCAGCCTGGACAT
CATCTCCGAGCTGAAGCAGCTGCGGCACCACGTGGAGGCCACCAACCCCCTGCACCTGCTGTACACCGGC
ATCGGCCTGAGCTACGGCCACGTGATCGAGGGCAACATGGGCAGCAGCCTGAAGATGGACCACACCCTGC
TGGGGGACGCCGTGAACGTGGCCGCCAGGCTGGAAGCCCTGACAAGACAGCTGCCCTACGCCCTGGCCTT
TACAGCCGGCGTGAAGAAGTGCTGCCAGGCCCAGTGGACCTTCATCAACCTGGGAGCCCACCAGGTCAAG
GGCAAGCAGGAAGCCATCGAGGTCTACACCGTGAATGAGGCCCAGAAGTACTACGACACCCTGCAGATCA
CCCAGCTGATCCGGCAGACCCTGGAAAACGACAAGCCGCGGACGTACGAGCAAAAGCTGATCTCGGAGGA
GGACCTGACCGGTGGTAAAAAGAAGAAAAAGAAGTCAAAGACAAAGTGTGTAATTATGTGAGAATTCGAT
ATCAAGCTTATCGATAATCAACCTCTGGATTACAAAATTTGTGAAAGATTGACTGGTATTCTTAACTATG
TTGCTCCTTTTACGCTATGTGGATACGCTGCTTTAATGCCTTTGTATCATGCTATTGCTTCCCGTATGGC
TTTCATTTTCTCCTCCTTGTATAAATCCTGGTTGCTGTCTCTTTATGAGGAGTTGTGGCCCGTTGTCAGG
CAACGTGGCGTGGTGTGCACTGTGTTTGCTGACGCAACCCCCACTGGTTGGGGCATTGCCACCACCTGTC
AGCTCCTTTCCGGGACTTTCGCTTTCCCCCTCCCTATTGCCACGGCGGAACTCATCGCCGCCTGCCTTGC
CCGCTGCTGGACAGGGGCTCGGCTGTTGGGCACTGACAATTCCGTGGTGTTGTCGGGGAAATCATCGTCC
TTTCCTTGGCTGCTCGCCTGTGTTGCCACCTGGATTCTGCGCGGGACGTCCTTCTGCTACGTCCCTTCGG
CCCTCAATCCAGCGGACCTTCCTTCCCGCGGCCTGCTGCCGGCTCTGCGGCCTCTTCCGCGTCTTCGCCT
TCGCCCTCAGACGAGTCGGATCTCCCTTTGGGCCGCCTCCCCGCATCGATACCGTCGACCTCGAGACCTA
GAAAAACATGGAGCAATCACAAGTAGCAATACAGCAGCTACCAATGCTGATTGTGCCTGGCTAGAAGCAC
AAGAGGAGGAGGAGGTGGGTTTTCCAGTCACACCTCAGGTACCTTTAAGACCAATGACTTACAAGGCAGC
TGTAGATCTTAGCCACTTTTTAAAAGAAAAGGGGGGACTGGAAGGGCTAATTCACTCCCAACGAAGACAA
GATATCCTTGATCTGTGGATCTACCACACACAAGGCTACTTCCCTGATTGGCAGAACTACACACCAGGGC
CAGGGATCAGATATCCACTGACCTTTGGATGGTGCTACAAGCTAGTACCAGTTGAGCAAGAGAAGGTAGA
AGAAGCCAATGAAGGAGAGAACACCCGCTTGTTACACCCTGTGAGCCTGCATGGGATGGATGACCCGGAG
AGAGAAGTATTAGAGTGGAGGTTTGACAGCCGCCTAGCATTTCATCACATGGCCCGAGAGCTGCATCCGG
ACTGTACTGGGTCTCTCTGGTTAGACCAGATCTGAGCCTGGGAGCTCTCTGGCTAACTAGGGAACCCACT
GCTTAAGCCTCAATAAAGCTTGCCTTGAGTGCTTCAAGTAGTGTGTGCCCGTCTGTTGTGTGACTCTGGT
AACTAGAGATCCCTCAGACCCTTTTAGTCAGTGTGGAAAATCTCTAGCAGGGCCCGTTTAAACCCGCTGA
TCAGCCTCGACTGTGCCTTCTAGTTGCCAGCCATCTGTTGTTTGCCCCTCCCCCGTGCCTTCCTTGACCC
TGGAAGGTGCCACTCCCACTGTCCTTTCCTAATAAAATGAGGAAATTGCATCGCATTGTCTGAGTAGGTG
TCATTCTATTCTGGGGGGTGGGGTGGGGCAGGACAGCAAGGGGGAGGATTGGGAAGACAATAGCAGGCAT
GCTGGGGATGCGGTGGGCTCTATGGCTTCTGAGGCGGAAAGAACCAGCTGGGGCTCTAGGGGGTATCCCC
[124 nt withheld, positions 7981-8104]
C
[91 nt withheld, positions 8106-8196]
A
[49 nt withheld, positions 8198-8246]
CCTTTGACGTTGGAGTCCACGTTCTTT
[37 nt withheld, positions 8274-8310]
ACCCTATCTCGGTCTATTCTTTTGATTTATAAGGGATTTTGCCGATTTCGGCCTATTGGTTAAAAAATGA
GCTGATTTAACAAAAATTTAACGCGAATTAATTCTGTGGAATGTGTGTCAGTTAGGGTGTGGAAAGTCCC
CAGGCTCCCCAGCAGGCAGAAGTATGCAAAGCATGCATCTCAATTAGTCAGCAACCAGGTGTGGAAAGTC
CCCAGGCTCCCCAGCAGGCAGAAGTATGCAAAGCATGCATCTCAATTAGTCAGCAACCATAGTCCCGCCC
CTAACTCCGCCCATCCCGCCCCTAACTCCGCCCAGTTCCGCCCATTCTCCGCCCCATGGCTGACTAATTT
TTTTTATTTATGCAGAGGCCGAGGCCGCCTCTGCCTCTGAGCTATTCCAGAAGTAGTGAGGAGGCTTTTT
TGGAGGCCTAGGCTTTTGCAAAAAGCTCCCGGGAGCTTGTATATCCATTTTCGGATCTGATCAGCACGTG
TTGACAATTAATCATCGGCATAGTATATCGGCATAGTATAATACGACAAGGTGAGGAACTAAACCATGGC
CAAGTTGACCAGTGCCGTTCCGGTGCTCACCGCGCGCGACGTCGCCGGAGCGGTCGAGTTCTGGACCGAC
CGGCTCGGGTTCTCCCGGGACTTCGTGGAGGACGACTTCGCCGGTGTGGTCCGGGACGACGTGACCCTGT
TCATCAGCGCGGTCCAGGACCAGGTGGTGCCGGACAACACCCTGGCCTGGGTGTGGGTGCGCGGCCTGGA
CGAGCTGTACGCCGAGTGGTCGGAGGTCGTGTCCACGAACTTCCGGGACGCCTCCGGGCCGGCCATGACC
GAGATCGGCGAGCAGCCGTGGGGGCGGGAGTTCGCCCTGCGCGACCCGGCCGGCAACTGCGTGCACTTCG
TGGCCGAGGAGCAGGACTGACACGTGCTACGAGATTTCGATTCCACCGCCGCCTTCTATGAAAGGTTGGG
CTTCGGAATCGTTTTCCGGGACGCCGGCTGGATGATCCTCCAGCGCGGGGATCTCATGCTGGAGTTCTTC
GCCCACCCCAACTTGTTTATTGCAGCTTATAATGGTTACAAATAAAGCAATAGCATCACAAATTTCACAA
ATAAAGCATTTTTTTCACTGCATTCTAGTTGTGGTTTGTCCAAACTCATCAATGTATCTTATCATGTCTG
TATACCGTCGACCTCTAGCTAGAGCTTGGCGTAATCATGGTCATAGCTGTTTCCTGTGTGAAATTGTTAT
CCGCTCACAATTCCACACAACATACGAGCCGGAAGCATAAAGTGTAAAGCCTGGGGTGCCTAATGAGTGA
GCTAACTCACATTAATTGCGTTGCGCTCACTGCCCGCTTTCCAGTCGGGAAACCTGTCGTGCCAGCTGCA
TTAATGAATCGGCCAACGCGCGGGGAGAGGCGGTTTGCGTATTGGGCGCTCTTCCGCTTCCTCGCTCACT
GACTCGCTGCGCTCGGTCGTTCGGCTGCGGCGAGCGGTATCAGCTCACTCAAAGGCGGTAATACGGTTAT
CCACAGAATCAGGGGATAACGCAGGAAAGAACATGTGAGCAAAAGGCCAGCAAAAGGCCAGGAACCGTAA
AAAGGCCGCGTTGCTGGCGTTTTTCCATAGGCTCCGCCCCCCTGACGAGCATCACAAAAATCGACGCTCA
AGTCAGAGGTGGCGAAACCCGACAGGACTATAAAGATACCAGGCGTTTCCCCCTGGAAGCTCCCTCGTGC
GCTCTCCTGTTCCGACCCTGCCGCTTACCGGATACCTGTCCGCCTTTCTCCCTTCGGGAAGCGTGGCGCT
TTCTCATAGCTCACGCTGTAGGTATCTCAGTTCGGTGTAGGTCGTTCGCTCCAAGCTGGGCTGTGTGCAC
GAACCCCCCGTTCAGCCCGACCGCTGCGCCTTATCCGGTAACTATCGTCTTGAGTCCAACCCGGTAAGAC
ACGACTTATCGCCACTGGCAGCAGCCACTGGTAACAGGATTAGCAGAGCGAGGTATGTAGGCGGTGCTAC
AGAGTTCTTGAAGTGGTGGCCTAACTACGGCTACACTAGAAGAACAGTATTTGGTATCTGCGCTCTGCTG
AAGCCAGTTACCTTCGGAAAAAGAGTTGGTAGCTCTTGATCCGGCAAACAAACCACCGCTGGTAGCGGTG
GTTTTTTTGTTTGCAAGCAGCAGATTACGCGCAGAAAAAAAGGATCTCAAGAAGATCCTTTGATCTTTTC
TACGGGGTCTGACGCTCAGTGGAACGAAAACTCACGTTAAGGGATTTTGGTCATGAGATTATCAAAAAGG
ATCTTCACCTAGATCCTTTTAAATTAAAAATGAAGTTTTAAATCAATCTAAAGTATATATGAGTAAACTT
GGTCTGACAGTTACCAATGCTTAATCAGTGAGGCACCTATCTCAGCGATCTGTCTATTTCGTTCATCCAT
AGTTGCCTGACTCCCCGTCGTGTAGATAACTACGATACGGGAGGGCTTACCATCTGGCCCCAGTGCTGCA
ATGATACCGCGAGACCCACGCTCACCGGCTCCAGATTTATCAGCAATAAACCAGCCAGCCGGAAGGGCCG
AGCGCAGAAGTGGTCCTGCAACTTTATCCGCCTCCATCCAGTCTATTAATTGTTGCCGGGAAGCTAGAGT
AAGTAGTTCGCCAGTTAATAGTTTGCGCAACGTTGTTGCCATTGCTACAGGCATCGTGGTGTCACGCTCG
TCGTTTGGTATGGCTTCATTCAGCTCCGGTTCCCAACGATCAAGGCGAGTTACATGATCCCCCATGTTGT
GCAAAAAAGCGGTTAGCTCCTTCGGTCCTCCGATCGTTGTCAGAAGTAAGTTGGCCGCAGTGTTATCACT
CATGGTTATGGCAGCACTGCATAATTCTCTTACTGTCATGCCATCCGTAAGATGCTTTTCTGTGACTGGT
GAGTACTCAACCAAGTCATTCTGAGAATAGTGTATGCGGCGACCGAGTTGCTCTTGCCCGGCGTCAATAC
GGGATAATACCGCGCCACATAGCAGAACTTTAAAAGTGCTCATCATTGGAAAACGTTCTTCGGGGCGAAA
ACTCTCAAGGATCTTACCGCTGTTGAGATCCAGTTCGATGTAACCCACTCGTGCACCCAACTGATCTTCA
GCATCTTTTACTTTCACCAGCGTTTCTGGGTGAGCAAAAACAGGAAGGCAAAATGCCGCAAAAAAGGGAA
TAAGGGCGACACGGAAATGTTGAATACTCATACTCTTCCTTTTTCAATATTATTGAAGCATTTATCAGGG
TTATTGTCTCATGAGCGGATACATATTTGAATGTATTTAGAAAAATAAACAAATAGGGGTTCCGCGCACA
TTTCCCCGAAAAGTGCCACCTGAC
